Addgene plasmid #233159: pENTR-mLhx3-P2A-mRuby2
Purpose: Retroviral expression of mLhx3 with mRuby2 fluorescent reporter
Depositing lab: Kate Galloway. Depositing organization: Massachusetts Institute of Technology. Publication: Proliferation history and transcription factor levels drive direct conversion to motor neurons. Wang NB, Lende-Dorn BA, Beitz AM, Han P, Adewumi HO, O'Shea TM, Galloway KE. Cell Syst. 2025 Apr 16;16(4):101205. doi: 10.1016/j.cels.2025.101205. Epub 2025 Mar 13. PubMed 40086434.
Backbone
  Vector backbone: pMXs-gw
  Vector type: Mammalian Expression, Retroviral
Growth in bacteria
  Bacterial resistance: Kanamycin, 50 μg/mL
  Growth temperature: 37°C
  Growth strain: NEB Stable
  Copy number: High Copy
Gene/Insert
  Gene/Insert name: mLhx3-P2A-mRuby2
  Species: M. musculus (mouse), Synthetic
  Entrez Gene: Lhx3 (a.k.a. Lim3, P-LIM, mLIM3, mLim-3)
  Cloning method: Gibson Cloning
Terms and licenses: Academic/Nonprofit Terms; Industry Terms: Not Available to Industry
Depositor comments: Please visit https://doi.org/10.1101/2023.11.26.568736 for bioRxiv preprint.
How to cite: pENTR-mLhx3-P2A-mRuby2 was a gift from Kate Galloway (Addgene plasmid # 233159 ; http://n2t.net/addgene:233159 ; RRID:Addgene_233159)
