[The description below was written by a language model from this plasmid's Addgene catalogue record and pLannotate feature annotations shown in this document.]
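Description:
pENTR-mLhx3-P2A-mRuby2 is a 4,270 nt Gateway entry clone carrying a bicistronic cassette for mouse Lhx3 and the red fluorescent protein mRuby2. The catalogue entry lists the backbone as pMXs-gw and the vector type as mammalian retroviral expression. The sequenced plasmid, however, shows the architecture of a pENTR-type entry vector. It has a kanamycin resistance gene (aph(3')-Ia), a high-copy ColE1/pUC origin for propagation in E. coli, and rrnB T1 and T2 terminators upstream of the cloning region that shield the insert from read-through transcription. No LTRs, packaging signal or mammalian promoter are annotated. The stated retroviral purpose therefore most likely refers to the downstream destination vector rather than to this plasmid itself, which would not be expected to drive expression or be packaged on its own.

The payload lies between attL1 and attL2, the recombination sites used in the Gateway LR reaction, so the insert can be transferred directionally into an attR-containing destination vector such as a Gateway-adapted pMXs retroviral backbone. The Lhx3 coding sequence encodes a LIM-homeodomain transcriptional activator involved in pituitary, interneuron and motor neuron development. It is followed by a short gap that, according to the construct name, holds a P2A self-cleaving peptide (not annotated separately in the feature table), and then by mRuby2. Ribosomal skipping at P2A should yield the two proteins from a single transcript, so red fluorescence reports which cells express the transcription factor and roughly how much. The insert was assembled by Gibson cloning. The associated work concerns direct conversion of cells to motor neurons and how transcription factor levels affect that process.
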