Features (pLannotate 1.2.2; 8 found; start..end, strand, type, name):
     14..113     -  protein_bind   attL2: mutant version of attL; recombination site for the Gateway® LR reaction LR Clonase™
    236..1045    +  CDS            KanR: aminoglycoside phosphotransferase; aph(3')-Ia; confers resistance to kanamycin in bacteria or G418 (Geneticin®) in eukaryotes
   1135..1723    +  rep_origin     ori: high-copy-number ColE1/pMB1/pBR322/pUC origin of replication
   1891..1934    -  terminator     rrnB T1 terminator: Escherichia coli rrnB; transcription terminator T1 from the E. coli rrnB gene
   2066..2093    +  terminator     rrnB T2 terminator: transcription terminator T2 from the E. coli rrnB gene
   2143..2242    +  protein_bind   attL1: mutant version of attL; recombination site for the Gateway® LR reaction LR Clonase™
   2291..3490    +  CDS            Lhx3: LHX3_MOUSE - Also known as Lim-3, Lim3, Plim. Experimental evidence at protein level: Swiss-Prot protein existence level 1. Required for the establishment of the specialized cells of the pituitary gland and the nervous system (By similarity). Involved in the development of interneurons and motor neurons in cooperation with LDB1 and ISL1. Acts as a transcriptional activator. Binds to and activates the promoter of the alpha-glycoprotein gene, and synergistically enhances transcription from the prolactin promoter in cooperation with Pou1f1/Pit-1. From Mus musculus (Mouse).
   3557..4267    +  CDS            mRuby2: mRuby2 is a basic (constitutively fluorescent) red fluorescent protein published in 2012, derived from Entacmaea quadricolor. It has moderate acid sensitivity.
>Addgene plasmid #233159 | pENTR-mLhx3-P2A-mRuby2 | addgene full sequence | sequence record 463830 | Addgene NGS Result
CGCTGATATCTAGACCCAGCTTTCTTGTACAAAGTTGGCATTATAAGAAAGCATTGCTTATCAATTTGTT
GCAACGAACAGGTCACTATCAGTCAAAATAAAATCATTATTTGCCATCCAGCTGCAGCTCTGGCCCGTGT
CTCAAAATCTCTGATGTTACATTGCACAAGATAAAAATATATCATCATGAACAATAAAACTGTCTGCTTA
CATAAACAGTAATACAAGGGGTGTTATGAGCCATATTCAACGGGAAACGTCGAGGCCGCGATTAAATTCC
AACATGGATGCTGATTTATATGGGTATAAATGGGCTCGCGATAATGTCGGGCAATCAGGTGCGACAATCT
ATCGCTTGTATGGGAAGCCCGATGCGCCAGAGTTGTTTCTGAAACATGGCAAAGGTAGCGTTGCCAATGA
TGTTACAGATGAGATGGTCAGACTAAACTGGCTGACGGAATTTATGCCTCTTCCGACCATCAAGCATTTT
ATCCGTACTCCTGGTGATGCATGGTTACTCACCACTGCGATCCCCGGAAAAACAGCATTCCAGGTATTAG
AAGAATATCCTGATTCAGGTGAAAATATTGTTGATGCGCTGGCAGTGTTCCTGCGCCGGTTGCATTCGAT
TCCTGTTTGTAATTGTCCTTTTAACAGCGATCGCGTATTTCGTCTAGCTCAGGCGCAATCACGAATGAAT
AACGGTTTGGTTGATGCGAGTGATTTTGATGACGAGCGTAATGGCTGGCCTGTTGAACAAGTCTGGAAAG
AAATGCATAAACTTTTGCCATTCTCACCGGATTCAGTCGTCACTCATGGTGATTTCTCACTTGATAACCT
TATTTTTGACGAGGGGAAATTAATAGGTTGTATTGATGTTGGACGAGTCGGAATCGCAGACCGATACCAG
GATCTTGCCATCCTATGGAACTGCCTCGGTGAGTTTTCTCCTTCATTACAGAAACGGCTTTTTCAAAAAT
ATGGTATTGATAATCCTGATATGAATAAATTGCAGTTTCATTTGATGCTCGATGAGTTTTTCTAATCAGA
ATTGGTTAATTGGTTGTAACATTATTCAGATTGGGCCCCGTTCCACTGAGCGTCAGACCCCGTAGAAAAG
ATCAAAGGATCTTCTTGAGATCCTTTTTTTCTGCGCGTAATCTGCTGCTTGCAAACAAAAAAACCACCGC
TACCAGCGGTGGTTTGTTTGCCGGATCAAGAGCTACCAACTCTTTTTCCGAAGGTAACTGGCTTCAGCAG
AGCGCAGATACCAAATACTGTTCTTCTAGTGTAGCCGTAGTTAGGCCACCACTTCAAGAACTCTGTAGCA
CCGCCTACATACCTCGCTCTGCTAATCCTGTTACCAGTGGCTGCTGCCAGTGGCGATAAGTCGTGTCTTA
CCGGGTTGGACTCAAGACGATAGTTACCGGATAAGGCGCAGCGGTCGGGCTGAACGGGGGGTTCGTGCAC
ACAGCCCAGCTTGGAGCGAACGACCTACACCGAACTGAGATACCTACAGCGTGAGCTATGAGAAAGCGCC
ACGCTTCCCGAAGGGAGAAAGGCGGACAGGTATCCGGTAAGCGGCAGGGTCGGAACAGGAGAGCGCACGA
GGGAGCTTCCAGGGGGAAACGCCTGGTATCTTTATAGTCCTGTCGGGTTTCGCCACCTCTGACTTGAGCG
TCGATTTTTGTGATGCTCGTCAGGGGGGCGGAGCCTATGGAAAAACGCCAGCAACGCGGCCTTTTTACGG
TTCCTGGCCTTTTGCTGGCCTTTTGCTCACATGTTCTTTCCTGCGTTATCCCCTGATTCTGTGGATAACC
GTATTACCGCTAGCATGGATCTCGGGGACGTCTAACTACTAAGCGAGAGTAGGGAACTGCCAGGCATCAA
ATAAAACGAAAGGCTCAGTCGGAAGACTGGGCCTTTCGTTTTATCTGTTGTTTGTCGGTGAACGCTCTCC
TGAGTAGGACAAATCCGCCGGGAGCGGATTTGAACGTTGTGAAGCAACGGCCCGGAGGGTGGCGGGCAGG
ACGCCCGCCATAAACTGCCAGGCATCAAACTAAGCAGAAGGCCATCCTGACGGATGGCCTTTTTGCGTTT
CTACAAACTCTTCCTGTTAGTTAGTTACTTAAGCTCGGGCCCCAAATAATGATTTTATTTTGACTGATAG
TGACCTGTTCGTTGCAACAAATTGATAAGCAATGCTTTTTTATAATGCCAACTTTGTACAAAAAAGCAGG
CTCCACCATGGGAACCAATTCAGTCGACTGGATCCGGTACTACTGCCACCATGCTGCTAGAAGCAGAACT
CGATTGCCACCGAGAGAGGCCCGGTGCCCCTGGAGCTTCTGCCCTCTGTACCTTCAGCAGGACTCCAGAG
ATCCCGATGTGTGCAGGCTGTGACCAGCACATCTTGGACCGTTTCATCCTTAAGGCTCTGGACCGACATT
GGCACAGCAAGTGTCTCAAGTGCAGTGACTGCCACGTCCCTCTGGCTGAGCGCTGCTTCAGCCGCGGGGA
GAGCGTCTACTGCAAAGACGACTTCTTTAAGCGCTTCGGGACCAAGTGCGCCGCATGCCAGCTGGGCATC
CCGCCCACGCAGGTGGTGCGCCGCGCCCAGGACTTCGTGTACCACCTGCATTGCTTCGCCTGCGTGGTCT
GCAAGCGGCAGCTGGCCACGGGCGACGAGTTCTACCTCATGGAAGACAGCCGGCTGGTGTGCAAGGCGGA
CTACGAAACAGCCAAGCAGCGAGAAGCCGAGGCCACAGCCAAGCGGCCGCGCACCACCATCACCGCCAAG
CAGCTGGAGACGCTGAAGAGCGCCTACAACACTTCGCCCAAGCCGGCGCGCCACGTGCGCGAGCAGCTCT
CCTCCGAGACTGGCCTGGACATGCGAGTGGTGCAGGTGTGGTTCCAGAATCGCCGGGCTAAGGAAAAGAG
ACTGAAGAAAGACGCTGGCCGGCAGCGCTGGGGACAGTATTTCCGCAATATGAAGCGCTCCCGCGGCAGT
TCCAAGTCCGACAAGGACAGCATCCAGGAGGGACAAGACAGCGACGCCGAAGTCTCCTTCACTGATGAGC
CGTCCATGGCTGACATGGGGCCTGCTAATGGCCTGTACAGCAGCCTGGGAGAGCCTGCCCCTGCGTTGGG
CCGGCCCGTAGGAGGCCTGGGCAGCTTTACCCTGGATCACGGAGGCTTGACGGGTCCAGAGCAGTACCGA
GAGCTACGCCCAGGCAGCCCCTATGGCATCCCCCCATCTCCTGCAGCCCCCCAGAGCCTTCCTGGCCCCC
AGCCTCTCCTCTCCAGCCTGGTATACCCAGACACCAACTTGAGCCTTGTCCCTTCAGGGCCCCCAGGTGG
ACCCCCACCCATGAGGGTGCTGGCTGGAAATGGGCCCAGCTCCGACCTGTCCACAGAGAGCAGTTCTGGC
TACCCAGACTTTCCTGCTAGCCCTGCTTCCTGGCTGGATGAAGTAGACCATGCTCAGTTCGGAAGCGGAG
CTACTAACTTCAGCCTGCTGAAGCAGGCTGGAGACGTGGAGGAGAACCCTGGACCTATGGTGTCTAAGGG
CGAAGAGCTGATCAAGGAAAATATGCGTATGAAGGTGGTCATGGAAGGTTCGGTCAACGGCCACCAATTC
AAATGCACAGGTGAAGGAGAAGGCAATCCGTACATGGGAACTCAAACCATGAGGATCAAAGTCATCGAGG
GAGGACCCCTGCCATTTGCCTTTGACATTCTTGCCACGTCGTTCATGTATGGCAGCCGTACTTTTATCAA
GTACCCGAAAGGCATTCCTGATTTCTTTAAACAGTCCTTTCCTGAGGGTTTTACTTGGGAAAGAGTTACG
AGATACGAAGATGGTGGAGTCGTCACCGTCATGCAGGACACCAGCCTTGAGGATGGCTGTCTCGTTTACC
ACGTCCAAGTCAGAGGGGTAAACTTTCCCTCCAATGGTCCCGTGATGCAGAAGAAGACCAAGGGTTGGGA
GCCTAATACAGAGATGATGTATCCAGCAGATGGTGGTCTGAGGGGATACACTCATATGGCACTGAAAGTT
GATGGTGGTGGCCATCTGTCTTGCTCTTTCGTAACAACTTACAGGTCAAAAAAGACCGTCGGGAACATCA
AGATGCCCGGTATCCATGCCGTTGATCACCGCCTGGAAAGGTTAGAGGAAAGTGACAATGAAATGTTCGT
AGTACAACGCGAACACGCAGTTGCCAAGTTCGCCGGGCTTGGTGGTGGGATGGACGAGCTGTACAAGTAA
