>Addgene plasmid #233159 | pENTR-mLhx3-P2A-mRuby2 | depositor partial sequence | sequence record 458675 | mLhx3
ATGCTGCTAGAAGCAGAACTCGATTGCCACCGAGAGAGGCCCGGTGCCCCTGGAGCTTCTGCCCTCTGTA
CCTTCAGCAGGACTCCAGAGATCCCGATGTGTGCAGGCTGTGACCAGCACATCTTGGACCGTTTCATCCT
TAAGGCTCTGGACCGACATTGGCACAGCAAGTGTCTCAAGTGCAGTGACTGCCACGTCCCTCTGGCTGAG
CGCTGCTTCAGCCGCGGGGAGAGCGTCTACTGCAAAGACGACTTCTTTAAGCGCTTCGGGACCAAGTGCG
CCGCATGCCAGCTGGGCATCCCGCCCACGCAGGTGGTGCGCCGCGCCCAGGACTTCGTGTACCACCTGCA
TTGCTTCGCCTGCGTGGTCTGCAAGCGGCAGCTGGCCACGGGCGACGAGTTCTACCTCATGGAAGACAGC
CGGCTGGTGTGCAAGGCGGACTACGAAACAGCCAAGCAGCGAGAAGCCGAGGCCACAGCCAAGCGGCCGC
GCACCACCATCACCGCCAAGCAGCTGGAGACGCTGAAGAGCGCCTACAACACTTCGCCCAAGCCGGCGCG
CCACGTGCGCGAGCAGCTCTCCTCCGAGACTGGCCTGGACATGCGAGTGGTGCAGGTGTGGTTCCAGAAT
CGCCGGGCTAAGGAAAAGAGACTGAAGAAAGACGCTGGCCGGCAGCGCTGGGGACAGTATTTCCGCAATA
TGAAGCGCTCCCGCGGCAGTTCCAAGTCCGACAAGGACAGCATCCAGGAGGGACAAGACAGCGACGCCGA
AGTCTCCTTCACTGATGAGCCGTCCATGGCTGACATGGGGCCTGCTAATGGCCTGTACAGCAGCCTGGGA
GAGCCTGCCCCTGCGTTGGGCCGGCCCGTAGGAGGCCTGGGCAGCTTTACCCTGGATCACGGAGGCTTGA
CGGGTCCAGAGCAGTACCGAGAGCTACGCCCAGGCAGCCCCTATGGCATCCCCCCATCTCCTGCAGCCCC
CCAGAGCCTTCCTGGCCCCCAGCCTCTCCTCTCCAGCCTGGTATACCCAGACACCAACTTGAGCCTTGTC
CCTTCAGGGCCCCCAGGTGGACCCCCACCCATGAGGGTGCTGGCTGGAAATGGGCCCAGCTCCGACCTGT
CCACAGAGAGCAGTTCTGGCTACCCAGACTTTCCTGCTAGCCCTGCTTCCTGGCTGGATGAAGTAGACCA
TGCTCAGTTC
