>Addgene plasmid #233159 | pENTR-mLhx3-P2A-mRuby2 | depositor partial sequence | sequence record 458676 | mRuby2
ATGGTGTCTAAGGGCGAAGAGCTGATCAAGGAAAATATGCGTATGAAGGTGGTCATGGAAGGTTCGGTCA
ACGGCCACCAATTCAAATGCACAGGTGAAGGAGAAGGCAATCCGTACATGGGAACTCAAACCATGAGGAT
CAAAGTCATCGAGGGAGGACCCCTGCCATTTGCCTTTGACATTCTTGCCACGTCGTTCATGTATGGCAGC
CGTACTTTTATCAAGTACCCGAAAGGCATTCCTGATTTCTTTAAACAGTCCTTTCCTGAGGGTTTTACTT
GGGAAAGAGTTACGAGATACGAAGATGGTGGAGTCGTCACCGTCATGCAGGACACCAGCCTTGAGGATGG
CTGTCTCGTTTACCACGTCCAAGTCAGAGGGGTAAACTTTCCCTCCAATGGTCCCGTGATGCAGAAGAAG
ACCAAGGGTTGGGAGCCTAATACAGAGATGATGTATCCAGCAGATGGTGGTCTGAGGGGATACACTCATA
TGGCACTGAAAGTTGATGGTGGTGGCCATCTGTCTTGCTCTTTCGTAACAACTTACAGGTCAAAAAAGAC
CGTCGGGAACATCAAGATGCCCGGTATCCATGCCGTTGATCACCGCCTGGAAAGGTTAGAGGAAAGTGAC
AATGAAATGTTCGTAGTACAACGCGAACACGCAGTTGCCAAGTTCGCCGGGCTTGGTGGTGGGATGGACG
AGCTGTACAAG
